Addgene plasmid #48678: M-tdTom-ST1
Purpose: Mammalian tdTomato activation reporter for ST1 with GTCCCCTCCACCCCACAGTG protospacer
Depositing lab: George Church. Depositing organization: Harvard Medical School. Publication: Orthogonal Cas9 proteins for RNA-guided gene regulation and editing. Esvelt KM, Mali P, Braff JL, Moosburner M, Yaung SJ, Church GM. Nat Methods. 2013 Sep 29. doi: 10.1038/nmeth.2681. PubMed 24076762.
Backbone
  Vector backbone: Unknown
  Total vector size (bp): 4405
  Vector type: CRISPR
  Selectable markers: Neomycin (select with G418)
Growth in bacteria
  Bacterial resistance: Bleocin (Zeocin), 50 μg/mL
  Growth temperature: 37°C
  Growth strain: ccdB Survival
  Copy number: Unknown
Gene/Insert
  Gene/Insert name: TAL binding site w/ GTCCCCTCCACCCCACAGTG protospacer, ST1-PAM, and tdTomato reporter. Compatible with S. thermophilus #1 Cas9
  Species: Synthetic
  Insert size (bp): 886
  Promoter: Sp6
  Cloning method: Unknown
  Sequencing primers: 5′ SP6; 3′ M13pUC-fwd
Terms and licenses: Academic/Nonprofit Terms; Industry Terms: Not Available to Industry
How to cite: M-tdTom-ST1 was a gift from George Church (Addgene plasmid # 48678 ; http://n2t.net/addgene:48678 ; RRID:Addgene_48678)
