[The description below was written by a language model from this plasmid's Addgene catalogue record.]
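Description:
M-tdTom-ST1 is a mammalian fluorescent reporter plasmid used to measure RNA-guided transcriptional activation by the Streptococcus thermophilus #1 (ST1) Cas9 protein. It is catalogued as a CRISPR-type vector of about 4.4 kb. The backbone is listed as unknown, and no origin of replication or copy number is recorded. Bacterial selection is by bleomycin/Zeocin resistance, and the record names a ccdB-tolerant strain as the propagation host. That choice may mean a ccdB element is present in the backbone, but no feature table is available to confirm it. Neomycin resistance (G418 selection) is listed as the marker for mammalian cells.

The synthetic insert, recorded as 886 bp, combines a TAL effector binding site, a defined 20-nucleotide protospacer followed by a PAM recognised by ST1 Cas9, and a tdTomato reporter. In this kind of reporter, the target sites lie upstream of a fluorescent protein gene that is weakly expressed on its own. When a nuclease-inactive Cas9 fused to an activation domain is recruited there by a matching guide RNA, red fluorescence rises and can be quantified. The TAL site gives an independent way to activate the same reporter with a TAL-based activator. The promoter field lists only Sp6, which also serves as a sequencing primer site, and the record does not state which promoter drives tdTomato in mammalian cells.

Because the PAM is specific to ST1, the plasmid appears to belong to a set of matched reporters for testing whether Cas9 orthologues from different species act independently of one another. This fits the associated work on orthogonal Cas9 proteins for gene regulation and editing.
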