>Addgene plasmid #48678 | M-tdTom-ST1 | addgene partial sequence | sequence record 72664 | M13pUC-fwd 5'-CCCAGTCACGACGTTGTAAAACG-3'
GGGCGAATTGGGCCCTCTAGATGCATGCTCGAGCGGCCGCCAGTGTGATGGATATCTGCAGAATTCGCCC
TTGCGACGTAGGGATAACAGGGTAATAGTGTCCCCTCCACCCCACAGTGCAAGAAACGAGGTAGGCGTGT
ACGGTGGGAGGCCTATATAAGCAGAGCTCGTTTAGTGAACCGTCAGATCGCCTGGAGAATTCGCCACCAT
GGACTACAAGGATGACGACGATAAAACTTCCGGTGGCGGACTGGGTTCCACCGTGAGCAAGGGCGAGGAG
GTCATCAAAGAGTTCATGCGCTTCAAGGTGCGCATGGAGGGCTCCATGAACGGCCACGAGTTCGAGATCG
AGGGCGAGGGCGAGGGCCGCCCCTACGAGGGCACCCAGACCGCCAAGCTGAAGGTGACCAAGGGCGGCCC
CCTGCCCTTCGCCTGGGACATCCTGTCCCCCCAGTTCATGTACGGCTCCAAGGCGTACGTGAAGCACCCC
GCCGACATCCCCGATTACAAGAAGCTGTCCTTCCCCGA
