>Addgene plasmid #48678 | M-tdTom-ST1 | addgene partial sequence | sequence record 72732 | SP6 5'-ATTTAGGTGACACTATAG-3'
GTACCGAGCTCGGATCCACTAGTAACGGCCGCCAGTGTGCTGGAATTCGCCCTTTATTACCGCCTTTGAG
TGAGCTGATACCGCTCGCCGCAGCCGAACGACCGAGCGCAGCGAGTCAGTGAGCGAGGAAGCTCGAGGCA
GTGAAAAAAATGCTTTATTTGTGAAATTTGTGATGCTATTGCTTTATTTGTAACCATTATAAGCTGCAAT
AAACAAGTTAACAACAACAATTGCATTCATTTTATGTTTCAGGTTCAGGGGGAGGTGTGGGAGGTTTTTT
AAAGCAAGTAAAACCTCTACAAATGTGGTATGGCTGATTATGATCCTCTAGAGATATCGTCGACAAGCTT
ATCGATGCGGCCGCGCTAGCACGCGTCAGCTGACTAGAGGATCCCCGGGTACCGAGCTCGAATTCTTACT
TGTACAGCTCGTCCATGCCGTACAGGAACAGGTGGTGGCGGCCCTCGGAGCGCTCGTACTGTTCCACGAT
GGTGTAGTCCTCGTTGTGGGAGGTGATGTCCAGCTTGGTGTCCACGTAGTAGTAGCCGGGCAGTTGCACG
GGCTTCTTGGCCATGTAGATGGTCTTGAACTCCACCAGGTAGTGGCCGCCGTCCTTCAGCTTCAGGGCCT
GGTGGATCTCGCCCTTCAGCACGCCGTCGCGGGGGTACAGGCGCTCGGTGGAGGCCTCCCAGCCCATGGT
CTTCTTCTGCATTACGGGGCCGTCGGGGGGGAAGTTGGTGCCGCGCATCTTCACCTTGTAGATCAGCGTG
CCGTCCTGCAGGGAGGAGTCCTGGGTCACGGTCACCAGACCGCCGTCCTCGAAGTTCATCACGCGCTCCC
ACTTGAAGCCCTCGGGGAAGGACAGCTTCTTGTAATCGGGGATGTCGGCGGG
