>Addgene plasmid #48678 | M-tdTom-ST1 | depositor partial sequence | sequence record 72889 | tdTom insert sequence
TAGGGATAACAGGGTAATAGTGTCCCCTCCACCCCACAGTGCAAGAAACGAGGTAGGCGTGTACGGTGGG
AGGCCTATATAAGCAGAGCTCGTTTAGTGAACCGTCAGATCGCCTGGAGAATTCGCCACCATGGACTACA
AGGATGACGACGATAAAACTTCCGGTGGCGGACTGGGTTCCACCGTGAGCAAGGGCGAGGAGGTCATCAA
AGAGTTCATGCGCTTCAAGGTGCGCATGGAGGGCTCCATGAACGGCCACGAGTTCGAGATCGAGGGCGAG
GGCGAGGGCCGCCCCTACGAGGGCACCCAGACCGCCAAGCTGAAGGTGACCAAGGGCGGCCCCCTGCCCT
TCGCCTGGGACATCCTGTCCCCCCAGTTCATGTACGGCTCCAAGGCGTACGTGAAGCACCCCGCCGACAT
CCCCGATTACAAGAAGCTGTCCTTCCCCGAGGGCTTCAAGTGGGAGCGCGTGATGAACTTCGAGGACGGC
GGTCTGGTGACCGTGACCCAGGACTCCTCCCTGCAGGACGGCACGCTGATCTACAAGGTGAAGATGCGCG
GCACCAACTTCCCCCCCGACGGCCCCGTAATGCAGAAGAAGACCATGGGCTGGGAGGCCTCCACCGAGCG
CCTGTACCCCCGCGACGGCGTGCTGAAGGGCGAGATCCACCAGGCCCTGAAGCTGAAGGACGGCGGCCAC
TACCTGGTGGAGTTCAAGACCATCTACATGGCCAAGAAGCCCGTGCAACTGCCCGGCTACTACTACGTGG
ACACCAAGCTGGACATCACCTCCCACAACGAGGACTACACCATCGTGGAACAGTACGAGCGCTCCGAGGG
CCGCCACCACCTGTTCCTGTACGGCATGGACGAGCTGTACAAGTAAGAATTCGAGCTCGGTACCCGGGGA
TCCTCTAGTCAGCTGACGCGTGCTAGCGCGGCCGCATCGATAAGCTTGTCGACGATATCTCTAGAGGATC
ATAATCAGCCATACCACATTTGTAGAGGTTTTACTTGCTTTAAAAAACCTCCCACACCTCCCCCTGAACC
TGAAACATAAAATGAATGCAATTGTTGTTGTTAACTTGTTTATTGCAGCTTATAATGGTTACAAATAAAG
CAATAGCATCACAAATTTCACAAATAAAGCATTTTTTTCACTGCCTCGAGCTTCCTCGCTCACTGACTCG
CTGCGCTCGGTCGTTCGGCTGCGGCGAGCGGTATCAGCTCACTCAAAGGCGGTAATA
